Addgene plasmid #228583: TMEM16A-I547K-peGFP-N1
Purpose: Expresses mouse TMEM16A-I547K-eGFP in mammalian cells
Depositing lab: Huanghe Yang. Depositing organization: Duke University. Publication: TMEM16 and OSCA/TMEM63 proteins share a conserved potential to permeate ions and phospholipids. Lowry AJ, Liang P, Song M, Serena Wan YC, Pei ZM, Yang H, Zhang Y. bioRxiv [Preprint]. 2024 Sep 3:2024.02.04.578431. doi: 10.1101/2024.02.04.578431. PubMed 38370744.
Backbone
  Vector backbone: peGFP-N1
  Vector type: Mammalian Expression
Growth in bacteria
  Bacterial resistance: Kanamycin, 50 μg/mL
  Growth temperature: 37°C
  Growth strain: DH5alpha
  Copy number: High Copy
Gene/Insert
  Gene/Insert name: TMEM16A/anoctamin 1 (Ano1), transcript variant 2
  Species: M. musculus (mouse)
  Mutation: I547K
  Entrez Gene: Ano1 (a.k.a. Tmem16a)
  Cloning method: Unknown
Terms and licenses: Academic/Nonprofit Terms; Industry Terms: Not Available to Industry
Depositor comments: Please visit https://doi.org/10.1101/2024.02.04.578431 for bioRxiv preprint.
How to cite: TMEM16A-I547K-peGFP-N1 was a gift from Huanghe Yang (Addgene plasmid # 228583 ; http://n2t.net/addgene:228583 ; RRID:Addgene_228583)
