[The description below was written by a language model from this plasmid's Addgene catalogue record and pLannotate feature annotations shown in this document.]
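Description:
TMEM16A-I547K-peGFP-N1 is a 7,744-nt mammalian expression plasmid built on the peGFP-N1 backbone. It drives production of mouse TMEM16A (anoctamin 1, Ano1, transcript variant 2) carrying the point mutation I547K and fused at its C-terminus to EGFP. It replicates in bacteria from a high-copy ColE1/pUC-type origin and is selected with kanamycin. The single NeoR/KanR gene (Tn5 aminoglycoside phosphotransferase) sits behind tandem bacterial (bla) and SV40 early promoters and ends in an HSV TK polyadenylation signal. The same marker can therefore confer G418 resistance in transfected mammalian cells. An f1 origin is also present, a standard backbone element for single-stranded DNA production.

The expression cassette consists of the human CMV immediate-early enhancer and promoter, a remnant of the multiple cloning site, the Ano1 coding sequence, EGFP a short distance downstream, and an SV40 polyadenylation signal. The short annotated fragments of SV40 large T antigen, ble and bGH poly(A) are most likely residual backbone sequence or partial matches rather than functional parts. The cloning method is not recorded.

Ano1 is annotated as a calcium-activated chloride channel involved in epithelial anion transport and smooth muscle contraction. The EGFP tag allows transfected cells to be identified and the channel's expression and localisation to be visualised. The associated publication concerns the shared potential of TMEM16 and OSCA/TMEM63 proteins to permeate both ions and phospholipids, which suggests the I547K substitution was made to probe that property. The record itself does not state the functional effect of the mutation.
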