Features (pLannotate 1.2.2; 15 found; start..end, strand, type, name):
     61..364     +  enhancer       CMV enhancer: human cytomegalovirus immediate early enhancer
    365..568     +  promoter       CMV promoter: human cytomegalovirus (CMV) immediate early promoter
    591..634     +  misc_feature   MCS (fragment): multiple cloning site
    801..3668    +  CDS            Ano1: ANO1_MOUSE - Also known as Tmem16a. Experimental evidence at protein level: Swiss-Prot protein existence level 1. Calcium-activated chloride channel (CaCC) which plays an important role in transepithelial anion transport and smooth muscle contraction (PubMed:28561733, PubMed:29236691, PubMed:29236684). Required for the normal functioning of the interstitial cells of Cajal (ICCs) which generate electrical pacemaker activity in gastrointestinal smooth muscles. Acts as a major contributor to basal and stimulated chloride conductance in airway epithelial cells and plays an important role in trache
   3690..4409    +  CDS            EGFP: the original enhanced GFP (Yang et al., 1996) mammalian codon-optimized
   4426..4509    +  CDS            large T antigen (fragment): large T antigen from SV40 (simian virus 40)
   4532..4653    +  polyA_signal   SV40 poly(A) signal: SV40 polyadenylation signal
   4687..5115    -  rep_origin     f1 ori (sequence partly withheld): f1 bacteriophage origin of replication; arrow indicates direction of (+) strand synthesis
   5142..5246    +  promoter       AmpR promoter: bla
   5248..5605    +  promoter       SV40 promoter: SV40 enhancer and early promoter
   5640..6434    +  CDS            NeoR/KanR: aminoglycoside phosphotransferase from Tn5; aph(3')-II (or nptII); confers resistance to neomycin, kanamycin, and G418 (Geneticin®)
   6455..6607    +  CDS            ble (fragment): BLE_KLEPN - Experimental evidence at protein level: Swiss-Prot protein existence level 1. Binding protein with a strong affinity to the bleomycin family of antibiotics. Binds to CL990; an antimitotic-antibiotic compound. From Klebsiella pneumoniae.
   6666..6713    +  polyA_signal   HSV TK poly(A) signal: herpes simplex virus thymidine kinase polyadenylation signal (Cole and Stacy, 1985)
   6804..6820    -  polyA_signal   bGH poly(A) signal (fragment): bovine growth hormone polyadenylation signal
   7042..7630    +  rep_origin     ori: high-copy-number ColE1/pMB1/pBR322/pUC origin of replication
>Addgene plasmid #228583 | TMEM16A-I547K-peGFP-N1 | addgene full sequence | sequence record 454523 | Addgene NGS Result
TAGTTATTAATAGTAATCAATTACGGGGTCATTAGTTCATAGCCCATATATGGAGTTCCGCGTTACATAA
CTTACGGTAAATGGCCCGCCTGGCTGACCGCCCAACGACCCCCGCCCATTGACGTCAATAATGACGTATG
TTCCCATAGTAACGCCAATAGGGACTTTCCATTGACGTCAATGGGTGGAGTATTTACGGTAAACTGCCCA
CTTGGCAGTACATCAAGTGTATCATATGCCAAGTACGCCCCCTATTGACGTCAATGACGGTAAATGGCCC
GCCTGGCATTATGCCCAGTACATGACCTTATGGGACTTTCCTACTTGGCAGTACATCTACGTATTAGTCA
TCGCTATTACCATGGTGATGCGGTTTTGGCAGTACATCAATGGGCGTGGATAGCGGTTTGACTCACGGGG
ATTTCCAAGTCTCCACCCCATTGACGTCAATGGGAGTTTGTTTTGGCACCAAAATCAACGGGACTTTCCA
AAATGTCGTAACAACTCCGCCCCATTGACGCAAATGGGCGGTAGGCGTGTACGGTGGGAGGTCTATATAA
GCAGAGCTGGTTTAGTGAACCGTCAGATCCGCTAGCGCTACCGGACTCAGATCTCGAGCTCAAGCTTCGA
ATTCGGCACGAGGCAGCGACATCGGCCTGGAGGGCTTGACCCCAGAGGGAACCTCTGCGGACCGAGAGTG
CCAGCGGGGACCGGAAACAATCGCGCACGAGGCACAGGACGCAGGAACCCCCAACTCAGGTGACGCCACC
GGGGTTGTGGATGGGGAGCGCGAGGCCACCATGAGGGTCCCCGAGAAGTACTCGACGCTCCCGGCGGAGG
ACCGCAGCGTCCACATCGTGAACATCTGCGCCATCGAGGACCTGGGCTACCTGCCGTCCGAGGGCACGTT
GCTGAACTCTCTGTCCGTGGACCCCGACGCCGAATGCAAGTATGGACTATACTTCAGGGATGGCAAACGG
AAGGTGGACTACATCTTGGTATACCATCACAAGAGAGCCTCAGGGAGCAGGACTCTGGCCAGGAGGGGAC
TACAAAATGACATGGTCCTGGGGACCCGCAGCGTCAGGCAGGACCAGCCCCTTCCCGGGAAGGGGAGCCC
TGTGGATGCAGGCTCACCGGAAGTCCCCATGGATTACCATGAAGATGACAAACGCTTCAGACGGGAGGAA
TATGAGGGCAACCTGTTGGAGGCAGGCCTGGAGTTGGAGAATGACGAGGATACCAAAATCCATGGTGTCG
GGTTTGTGAAGATCCATGCGCCCTGGCATGTGCTCTGTAGGGAAGCTGAGTTTTTGAAACTAAAGATGCC
CACAAAGAAGGTGTACCACATCAGTGAGACGCGAGGCCTCCTGAAAACCATCAACTCGGTTCTGCAGAAG
ATCACAGACCCCATCCAGCCCAAGGTGGCTGAGCACAGGCCACAGACCACAAAGAGGCTCTCCTATCCCT
TCTCCCGGGAGAAGCAACACCTATTCGACCTGACTGACAGGGACTCTTTTTTCGACAGCAAAACCCGGAG
CACAATAGTCTATGAAATCCTGAAGAGAACAACGTGCACCAAGGCCAAGTACAGCATGGGTATCACCAGC
CTCCTGGCCAATGGCGTATACTCAGCTGCATACCCTCTGCACGATGGGGACTATGAGGGTGACAACGTTG
AGTTCAACGACAGGAAACTCCTGTATGAGGAATGGGCAAGTTACGGAGTCTTCTACAAATACCAGCCCAT
TGACCTGGTCAGGAAATACTTTGGTGAGAAGGTTGGCCTGTACTTTGCCTGGCTTGGAGCCTACACCCAG
ATGCTCATCCCTGCCTCGATCGTGGGTGTCATTGTCTTTCTCTATGGATGTGCCACTGTGGACGAAAACA
TCCCCAGTATGGAGATGTGTGACCAGAGATACAACATCACCATGTGTCCTCTGTGTGACAAGACCTGCAG
CTACTGGAAGATGAGCTCAGCCTGTGCCACAGCCCGTGCCAGTCACCTTTTTGATAACCCTGCCACCGTC
TTCTTCTCTGTGTTTATGGCCCTCTGGGCTGCCACTTTCATGGAGCACTGGAAACGGAAGCAGATGAGGC
TCAACTACCGATGGGACCTCACAGGCTTCGAGGAGGAGGAGGATCATCCCAGAGCAGAGTATGAAGCCAG
AGTCTTAGAGAAGTCACTGAGAAAAGAATCCAGAAACAAAGAGACCGACAAGGTGAAGCTGACCTGGAGG
GACCGATTCCCAGCCTATTTCACCAATCTTGTCTCCATCATCTTCATGATCGCAGTGACATTTGCAATCG
TCCTCGGAGTTATCATCTATAGAATCTCCACAGCTGCAGCCTTGGCCATGAACTCCTCCCCGTCTGTGCG
GTCCAACATCCGGGTTACAGTCACGGCCACCGCTGTTATCATCAACCTCGTGGTCATCAAGCTGCTGGAT
GAAGTTTACGGCTGCATTGCCAGGTGGCTCACCAAGATTGAGGTCCCAAAGACAGAGAAGAGCTTTGAGG
AGAGGCTAACCTTCAAGGCCTTCCTGCTCAAGTTTGTGAACTCTTACACTCCCATCTTCTATGTCGCCTT
CTTCAAAGGCCGGTTTGTTGGTCGGCCCGGTGACTACGTGTACATCTTCCGCTCTTTCCGGATGGAGGAG
TGTGCCCCGGGCGGCTGCCTCATGGAGCTCTGTATCCAGCTGAGCATCATTATGCTGGGCAAGCAGCTAA
TCCAGAACAATCTCTTCGAGATTGGCATCCCGAAGATGAAAAAGTTCATCCGCTACCTGAAGCTGCGCAG
ACAGAGCCCCTCAGACCGTGAAGAGTACGTGAAGCGGAAGCAGCGCTATGAGGTGGACTTCAACCTCGAA
CCTTTCGCCGGCCTCACGCCCGAGTACATGGAAATGATCATTCAGTTCGGCTTTGTCACCCTGTTTGTTG
CGTCCTTCCCTCTGGCTCCACTCTTCGCCCTGCTAAACAACATCATTGAGATCCGCCTGGATGCCAAAAA
GTTTGTCACCGAGCTACGGAGGCCAGTAGCCATCAGAGCCAAAGACATCGGCATCTGGTATAACATCCTC
AGAGGTGTTGGGAAGCTGGCTGTCATCATTAATGCCTTTGTGATCTCCTTCACGTCTGACTTCATCCCTC
GCCTGGTGTACCTCTACATGTACAGTCAGAATGGGACCATGCACGGCTTCGTCAATCACACGCTCTCTTC
CTTCAATGTCAGCGACTTCCAGAATGGCACAGCACCCAATGACCCACTGGACCTGGGCTATGAGGTTCAG
ATCTGCAGGTATAAAGATTACCGGGAACCCCCATGGTCAGAACACAAGTATGACATCTCCAAAGACTTCT
GGGCTGTCCTGGCCGCCCGACTGGCATTTGTCATTGTCTTCCAGAACCTGGTGATGTTCATGAGTGACTT
TGTGGACTGGGTGATCCCTGATATCCCCAAAGACATCAGCCAGCAGATCCACAAAGAGAAGGTTCTCATG
GTGGAGCTGTTTATGCGTGAGGAGCAGGGCAAGCAGCAGCTACTGGACACATGGATGGAGAAGGAGAAGC
CAAGGGATGTGCCTTGTAACAACCACAGCCCCACAACCCACCCAGAGGCAGGCGACGGCAGCCCAGTCCC
CAGCTACGAGTACCATGGGGACGCGCTGCGGGATCCACCGGTCGCCACCATGGTGAGCAAGGGCGAGGAG
CTGTTCACCGGGGTGGTGCCCATCCTGGTCGAGCTGGACGGCGACGTAAACGGCCACAAGTTCAGCGTGT
CCGGCGAGGGCGAGGGCGATGCCACCTACGGCAAGCTGACCCTGAAGTTCATCTGCACCACCGGCAAGCT
GCCCGTGCCCTGGCCCACCCTCGTGACCACCCTGACCTACGGCGTGCAGTGCTTCAGCCGCTACCCCGAC
CACATGAAGCAGCACGACTTCTTCAAGTCCGCCATGCCCGAAGGCTACGTCCAGGAGCGCACCATCTTCT
TCAAGGACGACGGCAACTACAAGACCCGCGCCGAGGTGAAGTTCGAGGGCGACACCCTGGTGAACCGCAT
CGAGCTGAAGGGCATCGACTTCAAGGAGGACGGCAACATCCTGGGGCACAAGCTGGAGTACAACTACAAC
AGCCACAACGTCTATATCATGGCCGACAAGCAGAAGAACGGCATCAAGGTGAACTTCAAGATCCGCCACA
ACATCGAGGACGGCAGCGTGCAGCTCGCCGACCACTACCAGCAGAACACCCCCATCGGCGACGGCCCCGT
GCTGCTGCCCGACAACCACTACCTGAGCACCCAGTCCGCCCTGAGCAAAGACCCCAACGAGAAGCGCGAT
CACATGGTCCTGCTGGAGTTCGTGACCGCCGCCGGGATCACTCTCGGCATGGACGAGCTGTACAAGTAAA
GCGGCCGCGACTCTAGATCATAATCAGCCATACCACATTTGTAGAGGTTTTACTTGCTTTAAAAAACCTC
CCACACCTCCCCCTGAACCTGAAACATAAAATGAATGCAATTGTTGTTGTTAACTTGTTTATTGCAGCTT
ATAATGGTTACAAATAAAGCAATAGCATCACAAATTTCACAAATAAAGCATTTTTTTCACTGCATTCTAG
TTGTGGTTTGTCCAAACTCATCAATGTATCTTAAGGCGTAAATTGTAAGCGTTAATATTTTGTTAAAATT
CGCGTTAAATTTTTGTTAAATCAGCTCATTTTTTAACCAATAGGCCGAAATCGGCAAAATCCCTTATAAA
TCAAAAGAATAGACCGAGATAGGGT
[37 nt withheld, positions 4786-4822]
AAAGAACGTGGACTCCAACGTCAAAGG
[49 nt withheld, positions 4850-4898]
T
[91 nt withheld, positions 4900-4990]
G
[124 nt withheld, positions 4992-5115]
CAGGTGGCACTTTTCGGGGAAATGTGCGCGGAACCCCTATTTGTTTATTTTTCTAAATACATTCAAATAT
GTATCCGCTCATGAGACAATAACCCTGATAAATGCTTCAATAATATTGAAAAAGGAAGAGTCCTGAGGCG
GAAAGAACCAGCTGTGGAATGTGTGTCAGTTAGGGTGTGGAAAGTCCCCAGGCTCCCCAGCAGGCAGAAG
TATGCAAAGCATGCATCTCAATTAGTCAGCAACCAGGTGTGGAAAGTCCCCAGGCTCCCCAGCAGGCAGA
AGTATGCAAAGCATGCATCTCAATTAGTCAGCAACCATAGTCCCGCCCCTAACTCCGCCCATCCCGCCCC
TAACTCCGCCCAGTTCCGCCCATTCTCCGCCCCATGGCTGACTAATTTTTTTTATTTATGCAGAGGCCGA
GGCCGCCTCGGCCTCTGAGCTATTCCAGAAGTAGTGAGGAGGCTTTTTTGGAGGCCTAGGCTTTTGCAAA
GATCGATCAAGAGACAGGATGAGGATCGTTTCGCATGATTGAACAAGATGGATTGCACGCAGGTTCTCCG
GCCGCTTGGGTGGAGAGGCTATTCGGCTATGACTGGGCACAACAGACAATCGGCTGCTCTGATGCCGCCG
TGTTCCGGCTGTCAGCGCAGGGGCGCCCGGTTCTTTTTGTCAAGACCGACCTGTCCGGTGCCCTGAATGA
ACTGCAAGACGAGGCAGCGCGGCTATCGTGGCTGGCCACGACGGGCGTTCCTTGCGCAGCTGTGCTCGAC
GTTGTCACTGAAGCGGGAAGGGACTGGCTGCTATTGGGCGAAGTGCCGGGGCAGGATCTCCTGTCATCTC
ACCTTGCTCCTGCCGAGAAAGTATCCATCATGGCTGATGCAATGCGGCGGCTGCATACGCTTGATCCGGC
TACCTGCCCATTCGACCACCAAGCGAAACATCGCATCGAGCGAGCACGTACTCGGATGGAAGCCGGTCTT
GTCGATCAGGATGATCTGGACGAAGAGCATCAGGGGCTCGCGCCAGCCGAACTGTTCGCCAGGCTCAAGG
CGAGCATGCCCGACGGCGAGGATCTCGTCGTGACCCATGGCGATGCCTGCTTGCCGAATATCATGGTGGA
AAATGGCCGCTTTTCTGGATTCATCGACTGTGGCCGGCTGGGTGTGGCGGACCGCTATCAGGACATAGCG
TTGGCTACCCGTGATATTGCTGAAGAGCTTGGCGGCGAATGGGCTGACCGCTTCCTCGTGCTTTACGGTA
TCGCCGCTCCCGATTCGCAGCGCATCGCCTTCTATCGCCTTCTTGACGAGTTCTTCTGAGCGGGACTCTG
GGGTTCGAAATGACCGACCAAGCGACGCCCAACCTGCCATCACGAGATTTCGATTCCACCGCCGCCTTCT
ATGAAAGGTTGGGCTTCGGAATCGTTTTCCGGGACGCCGGCTGGATGATCCTCCAGCGCGGGGATCTCAT
GCTGGAGTTCTTCGCCCACCCTAGGGGGAGGCTAACTGAAACACGGAAGGAGACAATACCGGAAGGAACC
CGCGCTATGACGGCAATAAAAAGACAGAATAAAACGCACGGTGTTGGGTCGTTTGTTCATAAACGCGGGG
TTCGGTCCCAGGGCTGGCACTCTGTCGATACCCCACCGAGACCCCATTGGGGCCAATACGCCCGCGTTTC
TTCCTTTTCCCCACCCCACCCCCCAAGTTCGGGTGAAGGCCCAGGGCTCGCAGCCAACGTCGGGGCGGCA
GGCCCTGCCATAGCCTCAGGTTACTCATATATACTTTAGATTGATTTAAAACTTCATTTTTAATTTAAAA
GGATCTAGGTGAAGATCCTTTTTGATAATCTCATGACCAAAATCCCTTAACGTGAGTTTTCGTTCCACTG
AGCGTCAGACCCCGTAGAAAAGATCAAAGGATCTTCTTGAGATCCTTTTTTTCTGCGCGTAATCTGCTGC
TTGCAAACAAAAAAACCACCGCTACCAGCGGTGGTTTGTTTGCCGGATCAAGAGCTACCAACTCTTTTTC
CGAAGGTAACTGGCTTCAGCAGAGCGCAGATACCAAATACTGTTCTTCTAGTGTAGCCGTAGTTAGGCCA
CCACTTCAAGAACTCTGTAGCACCGCCTACATACCTCGCTCTGCTAATCCTGTTACCAGTGGCTGCTGCC
AGTGGCGATAAGTCGTGTCTTACCGGGTTGGACTCAAGACGATAGTTACCGGATAAGGCGCAGCGGTCGG
GCTGAACGGGGGGTTCGTGCACACAGCCCAGCTTGGAGCGAACGACCTACACCGAACTGAGATACCTACA
GCGTGAGCTATGAGAAAGCGCCACGCTTCCCGAAGGGAGAAAGGCGGACAGGTATCCGGTAAGCGGCAGG
GTCGGAACAGGAGAGCGCACGAGGGAGCTTCCAGGGGGAAACGCCTGGTATCTTTATAGTCCTGTCGGGT
TTCGCCACCTCTGACTTGAGCGTCGATTTTTGTGATGCTCGTCAGGGGGGCGGAGCCTATGGAAAAACGC
CAGCAACGCGGCCTTTTTACGGTTCCTGGCCTTTTGCTGGCCTTTTGCTCACATGTTCTTTCCTGCGTTA
TCCCCTGATTCTGTGGATAACCGTATTACCGCCATGCAT
